Addgene plasmid #124506: pTRE-tight2-Tmem98-FLAG
Purpose: Expresses FLAG-tagged mouse TMEM98 in mammalian cells in a doxycycline-dependent manner (C-terminal tag)
Depositing lab: Renee van Amerongen. Depositing organization: University of Amsterdam. Publication: TMEM98 is a negative regulator of FRAT mediated Wnt/ss-catenin signalling. van der Wal T, Lambooij JP, van Amerongen R. PLoS One. 2020 Jan 21;15(1):e0227435. doi: 10.1371/journal.pone.0227435. eCollection 2020. PubMed 31961879.
Backbone
  Vector backbone: pTretight-2
  Backbone manufacturer: https://www.addgene.org/19407/
  Backbone size w/o insert (bp): 4200
  Total vector size (bp): 4900
  Modifications to backbone: an SV40-puromycin-polyA resistance cassette was inserted into the backbone to allow selection in mammalian cells
  Vector type: Mammalian Expression
  Selectable markers: Puromycin
Growth in bacteria
  Bacterial resistance: Ampicillin, 100 μg/mL
  Growth temperature: 37°C
  Growth strain: DH5alpha
  Copy number: High Copy
Gene/Insert
  Gene/Insert name: Tmem98
  Species: M. musculus (mouse)
  Insert size (bp): 770
  Entrez Gene: Tmem98 (a.k.a. 6530411B15Rik, AI463522)
  Promoter: tetO-CMV
  Tag / fusion protein: Flag (C terminal on insert)
  Cloning method: Restriction Enzyme; 5′ cloning site EcoRI (not destroyed); 3′ cloning site EcoRI (not destroyed)
  Sequencing primers: 5′ T7; 3′ SV40 polyA
Terms and licenses: Academic/Nonprofit Terms; Industry Terms: Not Available to Industry
Depositor comments: Please visit https://www.biorxiv.org/content/10.1101/512426v1 for BioRxiv preprint
How to cite: pTRE-tight2-Tmem98-FLAG was a gift from Renee van Amerongen (Addgene plasmid # 124506 ; http://n2t.net/addgene:124506 ; RRID:Addgene_124506)
