[The description below was written by a language model from this plasmid's Addgene catalogue record and pLannotate feature annotations shown in this document.]
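Description:
pTRE-tight2-Tmem98-FLAG is a mammalian expression plasmid for doxycycline-dependent production of mouse TMEM98 carrying a C-terminal FLAG epitope. It is built on the pTretight-2 backbone, which the depositors modified by adding an SV40 promoter–puromycin resistance–poly(A) cassette so that transfected mammalian cells can be selected. In E. coli it is maintained as a high-copy plasmid through a ColE1/pUC-type origin and selected with ampicillin via the β-lactamase gene.

The Tmem98 coding sequence sits downstream of the tight TRE promoter, which consists of seven tet operator repeats fused to a minimal CMV promoter, and is followed by an SV40 polyadenylation signal. This promoter has very low basal activity and is switched on only when a tetracycline-controlled transactivator binds the operators. The transactivator is not encoded here and must be supplied separately, for example by a Tet-On cell line or a co-transfected plasmid. The insert was cloned using EcoRI at both ends, a non-directional strategy.

The sequenced record is 5,729 nt rather than the roughly 4,900 bp listed in the catalogue. Its annotation shows two tandem, same-orientation copies of the Tmem98 reading frame, each followed by a short FLAG-matching segment. This suggests the sequenced clone contains a duplicated insert, although the catalogue entry describes only a single insert of about 770 bp. Several small annotated fragments (rop, lacI, RSF ori, ble, large T antigen) appear to be backbone remnants rather than functional elements. The associated work used the construct to study TMEM98 as a negative regulator of FRAT-mediated Wnt/β-catenin signalling.
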