Features (pLannotate 1.2.2; 20 found; start..end, strand, type, name):
    165..269     -  promoter       AmpR promoter: bla
    364..399     +  CDS            rop (fragment): Rop protein, which maintains plasmids at low copy number; rop
    518..599     -  polyA_signal   SV40 poly(A) signal: SV40 polyadenylation signal
    622..705     -  CDS            large T antigen (fragment): large T antigen from SV40 (simian virus 40)
    764..795     -  misc_feature   MCS (fragment): pUC18/19 multiple cloning site
    816..836     -  CDS            3xFLAG (fragment): three tandem FLAG® epitope tags
    845..1522    -  CDS            Tmem98: TMM98_MOUSE - Experimental evidence at protein level: Swiss-Prot protein existence level 1. Functions as a negative regulator of MYRF in oligodendrocyte differentiation and myelination. Interacts with the C-terminal of MYRF inhibiting MYRF self-cleavage and N-fragment nuclear translocation (PubMed:25946230). The secreted form promotes differentiation of T helper 1 cells (Th1) (PubMed:25946230). From Mus musculus (Mouse).
   1552..1572    -  CDS            3xFLAG (fragment): three tandem FLAG® epitope tags
   1581..2258    -  CDS            Tmem98: TMM98_MOUSE - Experimental evidence at protein level: Swiss-Prot protein existence level 1. Functions as a negative regulator of MYRF in oligodendrocyte differentiation and myelination. Interacts with the C-terminal of MYRF inhibiting MYRF self-cleavage and N-fragment nuclear translocation (PubMed:25946230). The secreted form promotes differentiation of T helper 1 cells (Th1) (PubMed:25946230). From Mus musculus (Mouse).
   2272..2586    -  promoter       tight TRE promoter: Tet-responsive promoter PTight, consisting of seven tet operator sequences followed by the minimal CMV promoter
   2595..2625    -  promoter       lac promoter: promoter for the E. coli lac operon
   2640..2661    -  protein_bind   CAP binding site: CAP binding activates transcription in the presence of cAMP. E. coli catabolite activator protein
   2674..2766    -  CDS            lacI (fragment): lac repressor; lacI; The lac repressor binds to the lac operator to inhibit transcription in E. coli. This inhibition can be relieved by adding lactose or isopropyl-β-D-thiogalactopyranoside (IPTG).
   2768..2893    -  rep_origin     RSF ori (fragment): Plasmids containing the RSF 1030 origin of replication can be propagated in E. coli cells that contain additional plasmids with compatible origins.
   2906..3235    +  promoter       SV40 promoter: SV40 enhancer and early promoter
   3302..3901    +  CDS            PuroR (fragment): puromycin N-acetyltransferase; pac from Streptomyces; confers resistance to puromycin
   3922..4080    +  CDS            ble (fragment): BLE_KLEPN - Experimental evidence at protein level: Swiss-Prot protein existence level 1. Binding protein with a strong affinity to the bleomycin family of antibiotics. Binds to CL990; an antimitotic-antibiotic compound. From Klebsiella pneumoniae.
   4075..4196    +  polyA_signal   SV40 poly(A) signal: SV40 polyadenylation signal
   4274..4862    -  rep_origin     ori: high-copy-number ColE1/pMB1/pBR322/pUC origin of replication
   5033..164     -  CDS            AmpR (across the origin): β-lactamase; bla; confers resistance to ampicillin, carbenicillin, and related antibiotics
>Addgene plasmid #124506 | pTRE-tight2-Tmem98-FLAG | addgene full sequence | sequence record 254507 | Addgene NGS Result
AGGATCTTACCGCTGTTGAGATCCAGTTCGATGTAACCCACTCGTGCACCCAACTGATCTTCAGCATCTT
TTACTTTCACCAGCGTTTCTGGGTGAGCAAAAACAGGAAGGCAAAATGCCGCAAAAAAGGGAATAAGGGC
GACACGGAAATGTTGAATACTCATACTCTTCCTTTTTCAATATTATTGAAGCATTTATCAGGGTTATTGT
CTCATGAGCGGATACATATTTGAATGTATTTAGAAAAATAAACAAATAGGGGTTCCGCGCACATTTCCCC
GAAAAGTGCCACCTGACGTCTAAGAAACCATTATTATCATGACATTAACCTATAAAAATAGGCGTATCAC
GAGGCCCTTTCGTCTCGCGCGTTTCGGTGATGACGGTGAAAACCTCTGACACATGCAGCTCCCGGAGACG
GTCACAGCTTGTCTGTAAGCGGATGCCGGGAGCAGACAAGCCCGTCAGGGCGCGTCAGCGGGTGTTGGCG
GGTGTCGGGGCTGGCTTAACTCTCGAGGCAGTGAAAAAAATGCTTTATTTGTGAAATTTGTGATGCTATT
GCTTTATTTGTAACCATTATAAGCTGCAATAAACAAGTTAACAACAACAATTGCATTCATTTTATGTTTC
AGGTTCAGGGGGAGGTGTGGGAGGTTTTTTAAAGCAAGTAAAACCTCTACAAATGTGGTATGGCTGATTA
TGATCCTCTAGAGATATCGTCGACAAGCTTATCGATGCGGCCGCGCTAGCACGCGTCAGCTGACTAGAGG
ATCCCCGGGTACCGAGCTCGAATTCTACTCAGCTATTAAAGCTTGTCGTCATCGTCTTTGTAGTCCATGG
TTGCAATGGCCGACTGTTCCTGCAGGAAGCCCTCAGGGTTGGGGAGGCTTTTATCTGGCTCAGAAGCCAG
GGCTGCCTCTCGAAGGACTTCCAGGTGCTCCTCAGCGGCAGACAGTGATTGGTCAATCCAGTCCAGGCCC
CCGGTTAGATGGCAGGCGTTCCTGGTCACTAGCACCAAGTGACTAACGGACAGCAGCAGGGCGGTTGTCC
GTGCATCCAGGAGCTTGGGGTCCAGTGGAGGGTACATTGACTTCACGACGTCGTCCACTCTGGGGCTAAT
CCGTTTGGCCACCACAATGATGTCACTGACACTTGCTGACGTCTTCATCTTGGCCCCAGAACCCATTGTC
ATGGCAACGAGTTTTTCTGTCAGAGTGTGACAAATCTTCAAGATGGCGATGCAGTGGGACATGAGGCCCG
AGGCATCTTCGATCCAGTCCTCATTCTCCAGGATGGCCTCGATGTGGGGGTTGGTGATGACGACATCATC
CAGCTCCAGCTCGGAGGGTTCAGACTGCGTCTCCATAGCACCAATGAGGTCCACGATGGGCTTGGAATCA
TAACGCTGTAGTAGGTCTCGAGGCCGGCAGTAACGCTGCCTACAGACCACCACCAAAGCAGCAAATGAGG
CCAGGAAAATGGTGGCCAGCACACCTATGGCGACGATCACCACAGTCTCCATGGCGAATTCTACTCAGCT
ATTAAAGCTTGTCGTCATCGTCTTTGTAGTCCATGGTTGCAATGGCCGACTGTTCCTGCAGGAAGCCCTC
AGGGTTGGGGAGGCTTTTATCTGGCTCAGAAGCCAGGGCTGCCTCTCGAAGGACTTCCAGGTGCTCCTCA
GCGGCAGACAGTGATTGGTCAATCCAGTCCAGGCCCCCGGTTAGATGGCAGGCGTTCCTGGTCACTAGCA
CCAAGTGACTAACGGACAGCAGCAGGGCGGTTGTCCGTGCATCCAGGAGCTTGGGGTCCAGTGGAGGGTA
CATTGACTTCACGACGTCGTCCACTCTGGGGCTAATCCGTTTGGCCACCACAATGATGTCACTGACACTT
GCTGACGTCTTCATCTTGGCCCCAGAACCCATTGTCATGGCAACGAGTTTTTCTGTCAGAGTGTGACAAA
TCTTCAAGATGGCGATGCAGTGGGACATGAGGCCCGAGGCATCTTCGATCCAGTCCTCATTCTCCAGGAT
GGCCTCGATGTGGGGGTTGGTGATGACGACATCATCCAGCTCCAGCTCGGAGGGTTCAGACTGCGTCTCC
ATAGCACCAATGAGGTCCACGATGGGCTTGGAATCATAACGCTGTAGTAGGTCTCGAGGCCGGCAGTAAC
GCTGCCTACAGACCACCACCAAAGCAGCAAATGAGGCCAGGAAAATGGTGGCCAGCACACCTATGGCGAC
GATCACCACAGTCTCCATGGCGAATTCTCCAGGCGATCTGACGGTTCACTAAACGAGCTCTGCTTATATA
GGCCTCCCACCGTACACGCCTACCTCGACATACGTTCTCTATCACTGATAGGGAGTAAACTCGACATACG
TTCTCTATCACTGATAGGGATAAACTCGACATACGTTCTCTATCACTGATAGGGAGTAAACTCGACATAC
GTTCTCTATCACTGATAGGGAGTAAACTCGACATACGTTCTCTATCACTGATAGGGAGTAAACTCGACAT
CGTTCTCTATCACTGATAGGGAGTAAACTCGACATACGTTCTCTATCACTGATAGGGAGTAAACTCGAGC
CACACAACATACGAGCCGGAAGCATAAAGTGTAAAGCCTGGGGTGCCTAATGAGTGAGCTAACTCACATT
AATTGCGTTGCGCTCACTGCCCGCTTTCCAGTCGGGAAACCTGTCGTGCCAGCTGCATTAATGAATCGGC
CAACGCGCGGGGAGAGGCGGTTTGCGTATTGGGCGCTCTTCCGCTTCCTCGCTCACTGACTCGCTGCGCT
CGGTCGTTCGGCTGCGGCGAGCGGTATCAGCTCACTCAAAGGCGGTAATACGGTTATCCACAGAATCAGG
GGATAACGCAGGAAAGAACATGTATTCTGTGGAATGTGTGTCAGTTAGGGTGTGGAAAGTCCCCAGGCTC
CCCAGCAGGCAGAAGTATGCAAAGCATGCATCTCAATTAGTCAGCAACCAGGTGTGGAAAGTCCCCAGGC
TCCCCAGCAGGCAGAAGTATGCAAAGCATGCATCTCAATTAGTCAGCAACCATAGTCCCGCCCCTAACTC
CGCCCATCCCGCCCCTAACTCCGCCCAGTTCCGCCCATTCTCCGCCCCATGGCTGACTAATTTTTTTTAT
TTATGCAGAGGCCGAGGCCGCCTCTGCCTCTGAGCTATTCCAGAAGTAGTGAGGAGGCTTTTTTGGAGGC
CTAGGCTTTTGCAAAAAGCTCCCGGGAGCTTGTATATCCATTTTCGGATCTGATCAAGAGACAGGATGAG
GATCGTTTCGCATGACCGAGTACAAGCCCACGGTGCGCCTCGCCACCCGCGACGACGTCCCCAGGGCCGT
ACGCACCCTCGCCGCCGCGTTCGCCGACTACCCCGCCACGCGCCACACCGTCGATCCGGACCGCCACATC
GAGCGGGTCACCGAGCTGCAAGAACTCTTCCTCACGCGCGTCGGGCTCGACATCGGCAAGGTATGGGTCG
CGGACGACGGCGCCGCGGTGGCGGTCTGGACCACGCCGGAGAGCGTCGAAGCGGGGGCGGTGTTCGCCGA
GATCGGCCCGCGCATGGCCGAGTTGAGCGGTTCCCGGCTGGCCGCGCAGCAACAGATGGAAGGCCTCCTG
GCGCCGCACCGGCCCAAGGAGCCCGCGTGGTTCCTGGCCACCGTCGGCGTCTCGCCCGACCACCAGGGCA
AGGGTCTGGGCAGCGCCGTCGTGCTCCCCGGAGTGGAGGCGGCCGAGCGCGCCGGGGTGCCCGCCTTCCT
GGAGACCTCCGCGCCCCGCAACCTCCCCTTCTACGAGCGGCTCGGCTTCACCGTCACCGCCGACGTCGAG
GTGCCCGAAGGACCGCGCACCTGGTGCATGACCCGCAAGCCCGGTGCCTGAGCGGGACTCTGGGGTTCGA
AATGACCGACCAAGCGACGCCCAACCTGCCATCACGAGATTTCGATTCCACCGCCGCCTTCTATGAAAGG
TTGGGCTTCGGAATCGTTTTCCGGGACGCCGGCTGGATGATCCTCCAGCGCGGGGATCTCATGCTGGAGT
TCTTCGCCCACCCCAACTTGTTTATTGCAGCTTATAATGGTTACAAATAAAGCAATAGCATCACAAATTT
CACAAATAAAGCATTTTTTTCACTGCATTCTAGTTGTGGTTTGTCCAAACTCATCAATGTATCTTATCAT
GTCTGTATACCGACATGTGAGCAAAAGGCCAGCAAAAGGCCAGGAACCGTAAAAAGGCCGCGTTGCTGGC
GTTTTTCCATAGGCTCCGCCCCCCTGACGAGCATCACAAAAATCGACGCTCAAGTCAGAGGTGGCGAAAC
CCGACAGGACTATAAAGATACCAGGCGTTTCCCCCTGGAAGCTCCCTCGTGCGCTCTCCTGTTCCGACCC
TGCCGCTTACCGGATACCTGTCCGCCTTTCTCCCTTCGGGAAGCGTGGCGCTTTCTCATAGCTCACGCTG
TAGGTATCTCAGTTCGGTGTAGGTCGTTCGCTCCAAGCTGGGCTGTGTGCACGAACCCCCCGTTCAGCCC
GACCGCTGCGCCTTATCCGGTAACTATCGTCTTGAGTCCAACCCGGTAAGACACGACTTATCGCCACTGG
CAGCAGCCACTGGTAACAGGATTAGCAGAGCGAGGTATGTAGGCGGTGCTACAGAGTTCTTGAAGTGGTG
GCCTAACTACGGCTACACTAGAAGAACAGTATTTGGTATCTGCGCTCTGCTGAAGCCAGTTACCTTCGGA
AAAAGAGTTGGTAGCTCTTGATCCGGCAAACAAACCACCGCTGGTAGCGGTGGTTTTTTTGTTTGCAAGC
AGCAGATTACGCGCAGAAAAAAAGGATCTCAAGAAGATCCTTTGATCTTTTCTACGGGGTCTGACGCTCA
GTGGAACGAAAACTCACGTTAAGGGATTTTGGTCATGAGATTATCAAAAAGGATCTTCACCTAGATCCTT
TTAAATTAAAAATGAAGTTTTAAATCAATCTAAAGTATATATGAGTAAACTTGGTCTGACAGTTACCAAT
GCTTAATCAGTGAGGCACCTATCTCAGCGATCTGTCTATTTCGTTCATCCATAGTTGCCTGACTCCCCGT
CGTGTAGATAACTACGATACGGGAGGGCTTACCATCTGGCCCCAGTGCTGCAATGATACCGCGAGACCCA
CGCTCACCGGCTCCAGATTTATCAGCAATAAACCAGCCAGCCGGAAGGGCCGAGCGCAGAAGTGGTCCTG
CAACTTTATCCGCCTCCATCCAGTCTATTAATTGTTGCCGGGAAGCTAGAGTAAGTAGTTCGCCAGTTAA
TAGTTTGCGCAACGTTGTTGCCATTGCTACAGGCATCGTGGTGTCACGCTCGTCGTTTGGTATGGCTTCA
TTCAGCTCCGGTTCCCAACGATCAAGGCGAGTTACATGATCCCCCATGTTGTGCAAAAAAGCGGTTAGCT
CCTTCGGTCCTCCGATCGTTGTCAGAAGTAAGTTGGCCGCAGTGTTATCACTCATGGTTATGGCAGCACT
GCATAATTCTCTTACTGTCATGCCATCCGTAAGATGCTTTTCTGTGACTGGTGAGTACTCAACCAAGTCA
TTCTGAGAATAGTGTATGCGGCGACCGAGTTGCTCTTGCCCGGCGTCAATACGGGATAATACCGCGCCAC
ATAGCAGAACTTTAAAAGTGCTCATCATTGGAAAACGTTCTTCGGGGCGAAAACTCTCA
